Addgene plasmid #85881: AB.pCCL.sin.cPPT.GFP.miR-218-2-3p.sensor.PGK.dNGFR.WPRE
Purpose: Sensor Plasmid
Depositing lab: Brian Brown. Depositing organization: Icahn School of Medicine at Mount Sinai. Publication: High-throughput assessment of microRNA activity and function using microRNA sensor and decoy libraries. Mullokandov G, Baccarini A, Ruzo A, Jayaprakash AD, Tung N, Israelow B, Evans MJ, Sachidanandam R, Brown BD. Nat Methods. 2012 Jul 1;9(8):840-6. doi: 10.1038/nmeth.2078. PubMed 22751203.
Backbone
  Vector backbone: AB.pCCL.sin.cPPT.GFP.PGK.dNGFR.WPRE
  Backbone size w/o insert (bp): 9309
  Total vector size (bp): 9480
  Vector type: Lentiviral
  Selectable markers: eGFP , NGFR
Growth in bacteria
  Bacterial resistance: Ampicillin, 100 μg/mL
  Growth temperature: 37°C
  Growth strain: NEB Stable
  Copy number: High Copy
Gene/Insert
  Gene/Insert name: miR-218-2-3p Sensor
  Species: H. sapiens (human)
  Insert size (bp): 171
  Entrez Gene: MIR218-2 (a.k.a. MIRN218-2, mir-218-2)
  Promoter: PGK
  Cloning method: Restriction Enzyme; 5′ cloning site NheI (not destroyed); 3′ cloning site AgeI (not destroyed)
  Sequencing primers: 5′ AACAGACATACAAACTAAAG
Terms and licenses: Academic/Nonprofit Terms; Industry Terms: Not Available to Industry
How to cite: AB.pCCL.sin.cPPT.GFP.miR-218-2-3p.sensor.PGK.dNGFR.WPRE was a gift from Brian Brown (Addgene plasmid # 85881 ; http://n2t.net/addgene:85881 ; RRID:Addgene_85881)
