[The description below was written by a language model from this plasmid's Addgene catalogue record and pLannotate feature annotations shown in this document.]
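Description:
AB.pCCL.sin.cPPT.GFP.miR-218-2-3p.sensor.PGK.dNGFR.WPRE is a self-inactivating, third-generation-style HIV-1 lentiviral transfer plasmid that reports the activity of human miR-218-2-3p. It is maintained in E. coli through a high-copy ColE1/pUC-type origin with ampicillin resistance (AmpR), and it also carries an f1 origin and an SV40 origin. The viral genome is transcribed from a chimeric CMV enhancer/promoter fused to a truncated 5' LTR. It contains the Ψ packaging signal with a gag fragment, the RRE for Rev-dependent export, the cPPT/CTS, a WPRE, and a ΔU3 3' LTR that disables LTR promoter activity after integration.

The payload is a divergent two-reporter cassette. The annotated human PGK promoter drives a truncated NGFR (dNGFR) in the sense orientation of the viral genome, upstream of the WPRE. A minimal CMV promoter abutting PGK points the opposite way and precedes EGFP, which ends at its own antisense SV40 poly(A) signal, an arrangement consistent with a bidirectional promoter design. The 171 bp sensor insert, cloned between NheI and AgeI, is not annotated in the feature table. The unannotated gap between EGFP and the poly(A) signal is the likely location, in the GFP transcript's 3' UTR, but the record does not confirm this or state the number of target sites. In such sensors, the microRNA represses GFP while dNGFR remains unaffected and serves as an internal normaliser and a surface marker of transduced cells. The GFP-to-NGFR ratio therefore reads out miRNA activity. The plasmid comes from a microRNA sensor and decoy library built for high-throughput activity profiling. The sequenced record is 9,464 nt, slightly shorter than the catalogued 9,480 bp.
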