Features (pLannotate 1.2.2; 34 found; start..end, strand, type, name):
      1..720     +  CDS            EGFP: the original enhanced GFP (Yang et al., 1996) mammalian codon-optimized
    950..969     +  misc_feature   MCS (fragment): pBluescript multiple cloning site
    997..1131    -  polyA_signal   SV40 poly(A) signal: SV40 polyadenylation signal
   1154..1238    -  CDS            large T antigen (fragment): large T antigen from SV40 (simian virus 40)
   1268..1385    -  misc_feature   cPPT/CTS: central polypurine tract and central termination sequence of HIV-1
   1404..1504    -  CDS            Rev (fragment): human immunodeficiency virus 1 (HIV-1) Rev protein; rev; enhances nuclear export of unspliced and incompletely spliced viral mRNAs
   1881..2114    -  misc_feature   RRE: The Rev response element (RRE) of HIV-1 allows for Rev-dependent mRNA export from the nucleus to the cytoplasm.
   2260..2623    -  CDS            HIV-1 gag (fragment): gag protein from human immunodeficiency virus 1; gag
   2607..2732    -  misc_feature   HIV-1 Ψ: packaging signal of human immunodeficiency virus type 1
   2779..2959    -  LTR            5' LTR (truncated): truncated 5' long terminal repeat (LTR) from HIV-1
   2974..3177    -  promoter       CMV promoter: human cytomegalovirus (CMV) immediate early promoter
   3178..3557    -  enhancer       CMV enhancer: human cytomegalovirus immediate early enhancer
   3658..3676    -  promoter       T3 promoter: promoter for bacteriophage T3 RNA polymerase
   3721..3737    -  protein_bind   lac operator: The lac repressor binds to the lac operator to inhibit transcription in E. coli. This inhibition can be relieved by adding lactose or isopropyl-β-D-thiogalactopyranoside (IPTG). lac repressor encoded by lacI
   3745..3775    -  promoter       lac promoter: promoter for the E. coli lac operon
   3790..3811    -  protein_bind   CAP binding site: CAP binding activates transcription in the presence of cAMP. E. coli catabolite activator protein
   3824..3916    -  CDS            lacI (fragment): lac repressor; lacI; The lac repressor binds to the lac operator to inhibit transcription in E. coli. This inhibition can be relieved by adding lactose or isopropyl-β-D-thiogalactopyranoside (IPTG).
   4099..4687    -  rep_origin     ori: high-copy-number ColE1/pMB1/pBR322/pUC origin of replication
   4858..5718    -  CDS            AmpR: β-lactamase; bla; confers resistance to ampicillin, carbenicillin, and related antibiotics
   5719..5823    -  promoter       AmpR promoter: bla
   5876..6304    -  rep_origin     f1 ori (sequence partly withheld): f1 bacteriophage origin of replication; arrow indicates direction of (+) strand synthesis
   6309..6464    -  CDS            lacZα (fragment): LacZα fragment of β-galactosidase; lacZ fragment
   6472..6490    +  promoter       T7 promoter: promoter for bacteriophage T7 RNA polymerase
   6511..6646    -  rep_origin     SV40 ori: SV40 origin of replication
   6686..6807    -  polyA_signal   SV40 poly(A) signal: SV40 polyadenylation signal
   6879..7112    -  LTR            3' LTR (ΔU3): self-inactivating 3' long terminal repeat (LTR) from HIV-1
   7114..7182    -  CDS            nef (fragment): NEF_HV1Z2 - Experimental evidence at protein level: Swiss-Prot protein existence level 1. Extracellular Nef protein targets CD4(+) T-lymphocytes for apoptosis by interacting with CXCR4 surface receptors. From Human immunodeficiency virus type 1 group M subtype D (isolate Z2/CDC-Z34) (HIV-1).
   7199..7787    -  misc_feature   WPRE: woodchuck hepatitis virus posttranscriptional regulatory element
   7801..7819    -  misc_feature   MCS (fragment): pUC18/19 multiple cloning site
   7822..8649    -  CDS            NGFR (fragment): TNR16_HUMAN - Also known as TNFRSF16. Experimental evidence at protein level: Swiss-Prot protein existence level 1. Low affinity receptor which can bind to NGF, BDNF, NTF3, and NTF4. Forms a heterodimeric receptor with SORCS2 that binds the precursor forms of NGF, BDNF and NTF3 with high affinity, and has much lower affinity for mature NGF and BDNF (PubMed:24908487). Plays an important role in differentiation and survival of specific neuronal populations during development (By similarity). Can mediate cell survival as well as cell death of neural cells. Plays a role in the inactivation of RHOA
   8764..8788    -  misc_feature   MCS (fragment): pBluescript multiple cloning site
   8791..9301    -  promoter       hPGK promoter: human phosphoglycerate kinase 1 promoter
   9304..9327    +  misc_feature   MCS (fragment): pBluescript multiple cloning site
   9329..9367    +  promoter       minimal CMV promoter: human cytomegalovirus (CMV) immediate early promoter
>Addgene plasmid #85881 | AB.pCCL.sin.cPPT.GFP.miR-218-2-3p.sensor.PGK.dNGFR.WPRE | addgene full sequence | sequence record 169967 | Addgene NGS Result
ATGGTGAGCAAGGGCGAGGAGCTGTTCACCGGGGTGGTGCCCATCCTGGTCGAGCTGGACGGCGACGTAA
ACGGCCACAAGTTCAGCGTGTCCGGCGAGGGCGAGGGCGATGCCACCTACGGCAAGCTGACCCTGAAGTT
CATCTGCACCACCGGCAAGCTGCCCGTGCCCTGGCCCACCCTCGTGACCACCCTGACCTACGGCGTGCAG
TGCTTCAGCCGCTACCCCGACCACATGAAGCAGCACGACTTCTTCAAGTCCGCCATGCCCGAAGGCTACG
TCCAGGAGCGCACCATCTTCTTCAAGGACGACGGCAACTACAAGACCCGCGCCGAGGTGAAGTTCGAGGG
CGACACCCTGGTGAACCGCATCGAGCTGAAGGGCATCGACTTCAAGGAGGACGGCAACATCCTGGGGCAC
AAGCTGGAGTACAACTACAACAGCCACAACGTCTATATCATGGCCGACAAGCAGAAGAACGGCATCAAGG
TGAACTTCAAGATCCGCCACAACATCGAGGACGGCAGCGTGCAGCTCGCCGACCACTACCAGCAGAACAC
CCCCATCGGCGACGGCCCCGTGCTGCTGCCCGACAACCACTACCTGAGCACCCAGTCCGCCCTGAGCAAA
GACCCCAACGAGAAGCGCGATCACATGGTCCTGCTGGAGTTCGTGACCGCCGCCGGGATCACTCTCGGCA
TGGACGAGCTGTACAAGTAAAGCGGCCGCGTCGAGAGATGGGGGAGGCTAACTGAGCTAGCCGACCTTAA
CTGGGGAGTACTGGTCGACGTAGCCGCGGTGCTTGACAGAACCATGCGCGGTGCTTGACAGAACCATGCG
CGGTGCTTGACAGAACCATGCGCGGTGCTTGACAGAACCATGCGCGGTGCTTGACAGAACCATGCGCGGT
GCTTGACAGAACCATGACCGGTACTAGCTTAGTCATGCACCGGGCTGCAGGAATTCGATGACAGGCGCAG
CTTCCGAGGGATTTGAGATCCAGACATGATAAGATACATTGATGAGTTTGGACAAACCAAAACTAGAATG
CAGTGAAAAAAATGCCTTATTTGTGAAATTTGTGATGCTATTGCCTTATTTGTAACCATTATAAGCTGCA
ATAAACAAGTTAACAACAACAATTGCATTCATTTTATGTTTCAGGTTCAGGGGGAGGTGTGGGAGGTTTT
TTAAAGCAAGTAAAACCTCTACAAATGTGGTATGGCTGATTATGATCAGATCTCTCGAGGCTAGTCTCGT
GATCGATAAAATTTTGAATTTTTGTAATTTGTTTTTGTAATTCTTTAGTTTGTATGTCTGTTGCTATTAT
GTCTACTATTCTTTCCCCTGCACTGTACCCCCCAATCCCCCCTTTTCTTTTAAAAGTTAACCGATACCGT
CGAGATCCGTTCACTAATCGAATGGATCTGTCTCTGTCTCTCTCTCCACCTTCTTCTTCTATTCCTTCGG
GCCTGTCGGGTCCCCTCGGGGTTGGGAGGTGGGTCTGAAACGATAATGGTGAATATCCCTGCCTAACTCT
ATTCACTATAGAAAGTACAGCAAAAACTATTCTTAAACCTACCAAGCCTCCTACTATCATTATGAATAAT
TTTATATACCACAGCCAATTTGTTATGTTAAACCAATTCCACAAACTTGCCCATTTATCTAATTCCAATA
ATTCTTGTTCATTCTTTTCTTGCTGGTTTTGCGATTCTTCAATTAAGGAGTGTATTAAGCTTGTGTAATT
GTTAATTTCTCTGTCCCACTCCATCCAGGTCGTGTGATTCCAAATCTGTTCCAGAGATTTATTACTCCAA
CTAGCATTCCAAGGCACAGCAGTGGTGCAAATGAGTTTTCCAGAGCAACCCCAAATCCCCAGGAGCTGTT
GATCCTTTAGGTATCTTTCCACAGCCAGGATTCTTGCCTGGAGCTGCTTGATGCCCCAGACTGTGAGTTG
CAACAGATGCTGTTGCGCCTCAATAGCCCTCAGCAAATTGTTCTGCTGCTGCACTATACCAGACAATAAT
TGTCTGGCCTGTACCGTCAGCGTCATTGACGCTGCGCCCATAGTGCTTCCTGCTGCTCCCAAGAACCCAA
GGAACAAAGCTCCTATTCCCACTGCTCTTTTTTCTCTCTGCACCACTCTTCTCTTTGCCTTGGTGGGTGC
TACTCCTAATGGTTCAATTTTTACTACTTTATATTTATATAATTCACTTCTCCAATTGTCCCTCATATCT
CCTCCTCCAGGTCTGAAGATCAGCGGCCGCTTGCTGTGCGGTGGTCTTACTTTTGTTTTGCTCTTCCTCT
ATCTTGTCTAAAGCTTCCTTGGTGTCTTTTATCTCTATCCTTTGATGCACACAATAGAGGGTTGCTACTG
TATTATATAATGATCTAAGTTCTTCTGATCCTGTCTGAAGGGATGGTTGTAGCTGTCCCAGTATTTGTCT
ACAGCCTTCTGATGTTTCTAACAGGCCAGGATTAACTGCGAATCGTTCTAGCTCCCTGCTTGCCCATACT
ATATGTTTTAATTTATATTTTTTCTTTCCCCCTGGCCTTAACCGAATTTTTTCCCATCGCGATCTAATTC
TCCCCCGCTTAATACTGACGCTCTCGCACCCATCTCTCTCCTTCTAGCCTCCGCTAGTCAAAATTTTTGG
CGTACTCACCAGTCGCCGCCCCTCGCCTCTTGCCGTGCGCGCTTCAGCAAGCCGAGTCCTGCGTCGAGAG
AGCTCCTCTGGTTTCCCTTTCGCTTTCAAGTCCCTGTTCGGGCGCCACTGCTAGAGATTTTCCACACTGA
CTAAAAGGGTCTGAGGGATCTCTAGTTACCAGAGTCACACAACAGACGGGCACACACTACTTGAAGCACT
CAAGGCAAGCTTTATTGAGGCTTAAGCAGTGGGTTCCCTAGTTAGCCAGAGAGCTCCCAGGCTCAGATCT
GGTCTAACCAGAGAGACCCCGGTTCACTAAACGAGCTCTGCTTATATAGACCTCCCACCGTACACGCCTA
CCGCCCATTTGCGTCAATGGGGCGGAGTTGTTACGACATTTTGGAAAGTCCCGTTGATTTTGGTGCCAAA
ACAAACTCCCATTGACGTCAATGGGGTGGAGACTTGGAAATCCCCGTGAGTCAAACCGCTATCCACGCCC
ATTGATGTACTGCCAAAACCGCATCACCATGGTAATAGCGATGACTAATACGTAGATGTACTGCCAAGTA
GGAAAGTCCCATAAGGTCATGTACTGGGCATAATGCCAGGCGGGCCATTTACCGTCATTGACGTCAATAG
GGGGCGTACTTGGCATATGATACACTTGATGTACTGCCAAGTGGGCAGTTTACCGTAAATACTCCACCCA
TTGACGTCAATGGAAAGTCCCTATTGGCGTTACTATGGGAACATACGTCATTATTGACGTCAATGGGCGG
GGGTCGTTGGGCGGTCAGCCAGGCGGGCCATTTACCGTAAGTTATGTAACGCGGAACTCCATATATGGGC
TATGAACTAATGACCCCGTAATTGATTACTATTAATAACTAGTCAATAATCAATGTCAACATGGCGGTAA
TGTTGGACATGAGCCAATATAAATGTACATATTATGATATGGATACAACGTATGCAATGGCCAAGCTTGC
AGCTCCAGCTTTTGTTCCCTTTAGTGAGGGTTAATTGCGCGCTTGGCGTAATCATGGTCATAGCTGTTTC
CTGTGTGAAATTGTTATCCGCTCACAATTCCACACAACATACGAGCCGGAAGCATAAAGTGTAAAGCCTG
GGGTGCCTAATGAGTGAGCTAACTCACATTAATTGCGTTGCGCTCACTGCCCGCTTTCCAGTCGGGAAAC
CTGTCGTGCCAGCTGCATTAATGAATCGGCCAACGCGCGGGGAGAGGCGGTTTGCGTATTGGGCGCTCTT
CCGCTTCCTCGCTCACTGACTCGCTGCGCTCGGTCGTTCGGCTGCGGCGAGCGGTATCAGCTCACTCAAA
GGCGGTAATACGGTTATCCACAGAATCAGGGGATAACGCAGGAAAGAACATGTGAGCAAAAGGCCAGCAA
AAGGCCAGGAACCGTAAAAAGGCCGCGTTGCTGGCGTTTTTCCATAGGCTCCGCCCCCCTGACGAGCATC
ACAAAAATCGACGCTCAAGTCAGAGGTGGCGAAACCCGACAGGACTATAAAGATACCAGGCGTTTCCCCC
TGGAAGCTCCCTCGTGCGCTCTCCTGTTCCGACCCTGCCGCTTACCGGATACCTGTCCGCCTTTCTCCCT
TCGGGAAGCGTGGCGCTTTCTCATAGCTCACGCTGTAGGTATCTCAGTTCGGTGTAGGTCGTTCGCTCCA
AGCTGGGCTGTGTGCACGAACCCCCCGTTCAGCCCGACCGCTGCGCCTTATCCGGTAACTATCGTCTTGA
GTCCAACCCGGTAAGACACGACTTATCGCCACTGGCAGCAGCCACTGGTAACAGGATTAGCAGAGCGAGG
TATGTAGGCGGTGCTACAGAGTTCTTGAAGTGGTGGCCTAACTACGGCTACACTAGAAGAACAGTATTTG
GTATCTGCGCTCTGCTGAAGCCAGTTACCTTCGGAAAAAGAGTTGGTAGCTCTTGATCCGGCAAACAAAC
CACCGCTGGTAGCGGTGGTTTTTTTGTTTGCAAGCAGCAGATTACGCGCAGAAAAAAAGGATCTCAAGAA
GATCCTTTGATCTTTTCTACGGGGTCTGACGCTCAGTGGAACGAAAACTCACGTTAAGGGATTTTGGTCA
TGAGATTATCAAAAAGGATCTTCACCTAGATCCTTTTAAATTAAAAATGAAGTTTTAAATCAATCTAAAG
TATATATGAGTAAACTTGGTCTGACAGTTACCAATGCTTAATCAGTGAGGCACCTATCTCAGCGATCTGT
CTATTTCGTTCATCCATAGTTGCCTGACTCCCCGTCGTGTAGATAACTACGATACGGGAGGGCTTACCAT
CTGGCCCCAGTGCTGCAATGATACCGCGAGACCCACGCTCACCGGCTCCAGATTTATCAGCAATAAACCA
GCCAGCCGGAAGGGCCGAGCGCAGAAGTGGTCCTGCAACTTTATCCGCCTCCATCCAGTCTATTAATTGT
TGCCGGGAAGCTAGAGTAAGTAGTTCGCCAGTTAATAGTTTGCGCAACGTTGTTGCCATTGCTACAGGCA
TCGTGGTGTCACGCTCGTCGTTTGGTATGGCTTCATTCAGCTCCGGTTCCCAACGATCAAGGCGAGTTAC
ATGATCCCCCATGTTGTGCAAAAAAGCGGTTAGCTCCTTCGGTCCTCCGATCGTTGTCAGAAGTAAGTTG
GCCGCAGTGTTATCACTCATGGTTATGGCAGCACTGCATAATTCTCTTACTGTCATGCCATCCGTAAGAT
GCTTTTCTGTGACTGGTGAGTACTCAACCAAGTCATTCTGAGAATAGTGTATGCGGCGACCGAGTTGCTC
TTGCCCGGCGTCAATACGGGATAATACCGCGCCACATAGCAGAACTTTAAAAGTGCTCATCATTGGAAAA
CGTTCTTCGGGGCGAAAACTCTCAAGGATCTTACCGCTGTTGAGATCCAGTTCGATGTAACCCACTCGTG
CACCCAACTGATCTTCAGCATCTTTTACTTTCACCAGCGTTTCTGGGTGAGCAAAAACAGGAAGGCAAAA
TGCCGCAAAAAAGGGAATAAGGGCGACACGGAAATGTTGAATACTCATACTCTTCCTTTTTCAATATTAT
TGAAGCATTTATCAGGGTTATTGTCTCATGAGCGGATACATATTTGAATGTATTTAGAAAAATAAACAAA
TAGGGGTTCCGCGCACATTTCCCCGAAAAGTGCCACCTAAATTGTAAGCGTTAATATTTTGTTAAAATTC
GCGTTAAATTTTTGTTAAATCAGCTCATTTTTTAACCAATAGGCCGAAATCGGCAAAATCCCTTATAAAT
CAAAAGAATAGACCGAGATAGGGT
[37 nt withheld, positions 5975-6011]
AAAGAACGTGGACTCCAACGTCAAAGG
[49 nt withheld, positions 6039-6087]
T
[91 nt withheld, positions 6089-6179]
G
[124 nt withheld, positions 6181-6304]
CCCATTCGCCATTCAGGCTGCGCAACTGTTGGGAAGGGCGATCGGTGCGGGCCTCTTCGCTATTACGCCA
GCTGGCGAAAGGGGGATGTGCTGCAAGGCGATTAAGTTGGGTAACGCCAGGGTTTTCCCAGTCACGACGT
TGTAAAACGACGGCCAGTGAGCGCGCGTAATACGACTCACTATAGGGCGAATTGGGTACGTCCCTAGGCC
TCCAAAAAAGCCTCCTCACTACTTCTGGAATAGCTCAGAGGCCGAGGCGGCCTCGGCCTCTGCATAAATA
AAAAAAATTAGTCAGCCATGGGGCGGAGAATGGGCGGAACTGGGCGGAGTTAGGGGCGGGATGGGCGGAG
TTAGGGGCGGGATAGCTAGAGCCAGACATGATAAGATACATTGATGAGTTTGGACAAACCACAACTAGAA
TGCAGTGAAAAAAATGCTTTATTTGTGAAATTTGTGATGCTATTGCTTTATTTGTAACCATTATAAGCTG
CAATAAACAAGTTCCTCTCACTCTCTGATATTCATTTCTTTGCAAGTTATAAATACTGAATAATAAGATG
ACATGAACTACTACTGCTAGAGATTTTCCACACTGACTAAAAGGGTCTGAGGGATCTCTAGTTACCAGAG
TCACACAACAGACGGGCACACACTACTTGAAGCACTCAAGGCAAGCTTTATTGAGGCTTAAGCAGTGGGT
TCCCTAGTTAGCCAGAGAGCTCCCAGGCTCAGATCTGGTCTAACCAGAGAGACCCAGTACAAGCAAAAAG
CAGATCTTGTCTTCGTTGGGAGTGAATTAGCCCTTCCAGTCCCCCCTTTTCTTTTAAAAAGTGGCTAAGA
TCTACAGCTGCCTTGTAAGTCATTGGTCTTAAAGGTACCGAGCTCGAATTCCAGGCGGGGAGGCGGCCCA
AAGGGAGATCCGACTCGTCTGAGGGCGAAGGCGAAGACGCGGAAGAGGCCGCAGAGCCGGCAGCAGGCCG
CGGGAAGGAAGGTCCGCTGGATTGAGGGCCGAAGGGACGTAGCAGAAGGACGTCCCGCGCAGAATCCAGG
TGGCAACACAGGCGAGCAGCCATGGAAAGGACGTCAGCTTCCCCGACAACACCACGGAATTGTCAGTGCC
CAACAGCCGAGCCCCTGTCCAGCAGCGGGCAAGGCAGGCGGCGATGAGTTCCGCCGTGGCAATAGGGAGG
GGGAAAGCGAAAGTCCCGGAAAGGAGCTGACAGGTGGTGGCAATGCCCCAACCAGTGGGGGTTGCGTCAG
CAAACACAGTGCACACCACGCCACGTTGCCTGACAACGGGCCACAACTCCTCATAAAGAGACAGCAACCA
GGATTTATACAAGGAGGAGAAAATGAAAGCCATACGGGAAGCAATAGCATGATACAAAGGCATTAAAGCA
GCGTATCCACATAGCGTAAAAGGAGCAACATAGTTAAGAATACCAGTCAATCTTTCACAAATTTTGTAAT
CCAGAGGTTGATTGTCGACTCTAGACTCGACTCTAGAGGATCCCCCTGTTCCACCTCTTGAAGGCTATGT
AGGCCACAAGGCCCACAACCACAGCAGCCAGGATGGAGCAATAGACAGGGATGAGGTTGTCGGTGGTGCC
TCGGGTCACCACGGGCTGGGAGCTGCCCATCACTGTGGTCACCACACCTGCCACCGTGCTGGCTATGAGG
TCTTGTTCTGGAGGTGCCTCAGGCTCCTGGGTGCTGGGGGCTGTGCTGTCCGAGCCCTCTGGGGGTGTGG
ACCGTGTAATCCAACGGCCAGGGATCTCCTCGCACTCGGCGTCGGCCCAGCGTGTGCACTCGCGGAGCTG
GCGCTCGGTGTCCTCGCACACGGTGCAGGGCAGGCACGGGTCCACGTGGTTGGCCTCGTCGGAATACGTG
CCGTCGGGGCACTCCTCGCACACGGTGTTCTGCTTGTCCTGGCAGGAGAACACGAGGCCCGAGCCCGCCT
CGCACACGCGGCACGCCTCGCAGCGCCCAGTCGTCTCATCCTGGTAGTAGCCGTAGGCGCAGCGGCACAC
GGCGTCGTCGGCCTCCACGCACGGCGCCGACATGCTCTGGAGCCCCACGCACTCGGTGCACGGCTTGCAC
GGCTCGGTCGCGCTCACCACGTCGGAGAACGTCACGCTGTCCAGGCAGGGCTCACACACGGTCTGGTTGG
CTCCACAAGGCTGGGCCACACCCTCGCCCAGGTTGCAGGCTTTGCAGCACTCACCGCTGTGTGTGTACAG
GCCTGTGGGGCATGCCTCCTTGGCACCTCCAAGGGACACCCCCAGAAGCAGCAACAGCAGCAGGCGCGGC
CCGTCCATGGCGCGGCCGGTGGCACCTGCCCCCATCGCCCGCCTCCCGCGGCAGCGCTCGACTTCCAGCT
CGGTCCGCTTTGCGGACTGATGGGGCTGCGCTGCGCTGCGCTCCAGCGCCCCCCCTGCCCGCCGGAGCTG
GCCGCGGCCCGAATTCCTGCAGCCCGGGGGATCCCCCTGGGGAGAGAGGTCGGTGATTCGGTCAACGAGG
GAGCCGACTGCCGACGTGCGCTCCGGAGGCTTGCAGAATGCGGAACACCGCGCGGGCAGGAACAGGGCCC
ACACTACCGCCCCACACCCCGCCTCCCGCACCGCCCCTTCCCGGCCGCTGCTCTCGGCGCGCCCTGCTGA
GCAGCCGCTATTGGCCACAGCCCATCGCGGTCGGCGCGCTGCCATTGCTCCCTGGCGCTGTCCGTCTGCG
AGGGTACTAGTGAGACGTGCGGCTTCCGTTTGTCACGTCCGGCACGCCGCGAACCGCAAGGAACCTTCCC
GACTTAGGGGCGGAGCAGGAAGCGTCGCCGGGGGGCCCACAAGGGTAGCGGCGAAGATCCGGGTGACGCT
GCGAACGGACGTGAAGAATGTGCGAGACCCAGGGTCGGCGCCGCTGCGTTTCCCGGAACCACGCCCAGAG
CAGCCGCGTCCCTGCGCAAACCCAGGGCTGCCTTGGAAAAGGCGCAACCCCAACCCCGTGGAATTCGATA
TCAAGCTTCTCGAGGGTAGGCGTGTACGGTGGGAGGCCTATATAAGCAGAGCTCGTTTAGTGAACCGTCA
GATCGCCTGGAGACGCCATCCACGCTGTTTTGACCTCCATAGAAGACACCGGGACCGATCCAGCCTCCGC
GGAATTCACC
