>Addgene plasmid #85881 | AB.pCCL.sin.cPPT.GFP.miR-218-2-3p.sensor.PGK.dNGFR.WPRE | depositor partial sequence | sequence record 167369 | AB.pCCL.sin.cPPT.GFP.miR-218-2-3p.sensor.PGK.dNGFR.WPRE sequence 886 bps
ATCACGAGACTAGCCTCGAGAGATCTGATCATAATCAGCCATACCACATTTGTAGAGGTTTTACTTGCTT
TAAAAAACCTCCCACACCTCCCCCTGAACCTGAAACATAAAATGAATGCAATTGTTGTTGTTAACTTGTT
TATTGCAGCTTATAATGGTTACAAATAAGGCAATAGCATCACAAATTTCACAAATAAGGCATTTTTTTCA
CTGCATTCTAGTTTTGGTTTGTCCAAACTCATCAATGTATCTTATCATGTCTGGATCTCAAATCCCTCGG
AAGCTGCGCCTGTCATCGAATTCCTGCAGCCCGGTGCATGACTAAGCTAGTACCGGTCATGGTTCTGTCA
AGCACCGCGCATGGTTCTGTCAAGCACCGCGCATGGTTCTGTCAAGCACCGCGCATGGTTCTGTCAAGCA
CCGCGCATGGTTCTGTCAAGCACCGCGCATGGTTCTGTCAAGCACCGCGGCTACGTCGACCAGTACTCCC
CAGTTAAGGTCGGCTAGCTCAGTTAGCCTCCCCCATCTCTCGACGCGGCCGCTTTACTTGTACAGCTCGT
CCATGCCGAGAGTGATCCCGGCGGCGGTCACGAACTCCAGCAGGACCATGTGATCGCGCTTCTCGTTGGG
GTCTTTGCTCAGGGCGGACTGGGTGCTCAGGTAGTGGTTGTCGGGCAGCAGCACGGGGCCGTCGCCGATG
GGGGTGTTCTGCTGGTAGTGGTCGGCGAGCTGCACGCTGCCGTCCTCGATGTTGTGGCGGATCTTGAAGT
TCACCTTGATGCCGTTCTTCTGCTTGTCGGCCATGATATAGACGTTGTGGCTGTTGTAGTTGTACTCCAG
CTTGTGCCCCAGGATGTTGCCGTCCTCCTTGAAGTCGATGCCCTTC
